>Addgene plasmid #25572 | Pv-OMPDC (2GUU) | depositor partial sequence | sequence record 11976 | Author sequence
AATTTGAAAATAAAGCTACAAAAGAGGAGGGACGAAGTGAATACATGCCTGTGCATCGGGCTGGACCCGG
ATGAAGCTGACATAAAGTCCTTCATGCAGAGTGAGAAGCAAAATGGCTACCAGAGTGTCAAAAAAAACCT
AAGCAATAGTGGTAGTAGTAGTAGTAGTAGTAATAGTAGTAGTGGCAAGGGCGAACTGTTCGCCCCACAA
ATGGGGGGCCAAATGCTACTCGCAGAAACCCCACCAAAGGAGGCACAAGAAAAGGACGAATTTTTTTACT
TCTTCAATCACTTCTGCTTTTACATAATCAATGAGACGAAGGAATACGCCCTGGCATACAAAATGAATTT
CGCCTTTTACCTCCCATATGGTTCCCTCGGAGTAGACGTCTTAAAGAACGTATTCGATTATTTGCACCAC
CTTAACGTGCCAACCATCCTTGACATAAAAATGAATGACATTGGAAACACAGTGAAGCATTACAGGAAAT
TCATATTTGACTACCTGAGGAGCGATTCGTGCACAGCTAACATTTACATGGGTACCCAAATGCTACGAGA
CATCTGCCTCGACGAAGAATGCAAACGATATTATAGCACCTTCGTACTAGTTAAAACGACCAACGCAGAT
TCGCACATATTTCAAAATAGACTTTCCCTGGACGGTAAGGAAGCGTATGTAGTTATTGCAGAGGAGGCAC
AGAAAATGGCCAAGCAGTTACACTTGGAAGAAAATGGCGAATTTGTTGGCTTCGTTGTGGGCGCGAACTG
CTATGATGAAATAAAAAAAATAAGAGAGCTTTTCCCTGACTGCTACATCTTGGCACCAGGGGTGGGTGCC
CAGAAAGGCGACTTGCGAAAAATGTTATGTAATGGTTACTCCAAAAATTATGAGAAAGTGCTCATCAACG
TTGGGCGCGCCATAACGAAAAGCGGTAGTCCGCAACAGGCGGCCCGGGAGTACCACCAACAGATTAAGGA
GGTCCTCGCGGAGCTCCAGGAG
