>Addgene plasmid #25572 | Pv-OMPDC (2GUU) | addgene partial sequence | sequence record 31555 | 25572 with LacI-R
TCCACCCTGAATTGACTCTCTTCCGGGCGCTATCATGCCATACCGCGAAAGGTTTTGCGCCATTCGATGG
TGTCCGGGATCTCGACGCTCTCCCTTATGCGACTCCTGCATTAGGAAGCAGCCCAGTAGTAGGTTGAGGC
CGTTGAGCACCGCCGCCGCAAGGAATGGTGCATGCAAGGAGATGGCGCCCAACAGTCCCCCGGCCACGGG
GCCTGCCACCATACCCACGCCGAAACAAGCGCTCATGAGCCCGAAGTGGCGAGCCCGATCTTCCCCATCG
GTGATGTCGGCGATATAGGCGCCAGCAACCGCACCTGTGGCGCCGGTGATGCCGGCCACGATGCGTCCGG
CGTAGAGGATCGAGATCTCGATCCCGCGAAATTAATACGACTCACTATAGGGGAATTGTGAGCGGATAAC
AATTCCCCTCTAGAAATAATTTTGTTTAACTTTAAGAAGGAGATATACCATGGGCAGCAGCCATCATCAT
CATCATCACAGCAGCGGCCTGGTTCCGCGTGGTAGTAATTTGAAAATAAAGCTACAAAAGAGGAGGGACG
AAGTGAATACATGCCTGTGCATCGGGCTGGACCCGGATGAAGCTGACATAAAGTCCTTCATGCAGAGTGA
GAAGCAAAATGGCTACCAGAGTGTCAAAAAAAACCTAAGCAATAGTGGTAGTAGTAGTAGTAGTAGTAAT
AGTAGTAGTGGCAAGGGCGAACTGTTCGCCCCACAAATGGGGGGCCAAATGCTACTCGCAGAAACCCCAC
CAAAGGAGGCACAAGAAAAGGACGAATTTTTTTACTTCTTCAATCACTTCTGCTTTTACATAATCAATGA
GACGAAGGAATACGCCCTGGCATACAAAATGAATTTCGCCTTTTACCTCCCATATGGTTCCCTC
