[The description below was written by a language model from this plasmid's Addgene catalogue record.]
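Description:
Pv-OMPDC (2GUU) is a bacterial expression plasmid built on the pET28a-LIC backbone, a ligation-independent-cloning derivative of pET28a produced by a structural genomics group. The backbone is recorded as 7328 bp without insert. The plasmid is selected with kanamycin, is listed as low copy, and is propagated in a standard E. coli cloning strain. The record does not include a feature table, so the origin of replication and promoter are not explicitly stated. The listed sequencing primers (T7 forward and T7 terminator reverse) fit the usual pET arrangement, in which the insert lies between a T7 promoter and T7 terminator and is expressed in a host that supplies T7 RNA polymerase.

The insert is a 1002 bp coding segment from Plasmodium vivax encoding orotidine 5'-monophosphate decarboxylase (gene PVX_111555), the enzyme that catalyses the final step of de novo pyrimidine nucleotide biosynthesis by converting OMP to UMP. It carries an N-terminal His tag, which allows the recombinant protein to be purified by immobilised metal affinity chromatography. The insert name and the associated structure entry refer to the enzyme in complex with 6-aza-UMP. That ligand belongs to the solved structure and is not encoded by the plasmid.

The stated purpose is bacterial expression for structure determination, and the record cautions that the insert may not be the full open reading frame, since crystallography constructs are often truncated to improve protein behaviour. The plasmid is suited to producing this malaria-parasite enzyme for crystallographic, biochemical or inhibitor-binding studies.
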