Addgene plasmid #25572: Pv-OMPDC (2GUU)
Purpose: Bacterial expression for structure determination; may not be full ORF
Depositing lab: Cheryl Arrowsmith. Depositing organization: University of Toronto.
Backbone
  Vector backbone: pET28a-LIC
  Backbone manufacturer: SGC
  Backbone size w/o insert (bp): 7328
  Vector type: Bacterial Expression
Growth in bacteria
  Bacterial resistance: Kanamycin, 50 μg/mL
  Growth temperature: 37°C
  Growth strain: DH5alpha
  Copy number: Low Copy
Gene/Insert
  Gene/Insert name: Pv-OMPDC-6-aza-UMP (alt names: PDB: 2GUU; Orotidine 5'-Monophosphate Decarboxylase)
  Species: Plasmodium vivax
  Insert size (bp): 1002
  GenBank ID: Pv111555
  Entrez Gene: PVX_111555
  Tag / fusion protein: His (N terminal on insert)
  Cloning method: Restriction Enzyme
  Sequencing primers: 5′ T7; 3′ T7-term
Terms and licenses: Academic/Nonprofit Terms; Industry Terms: Not Available to Industry
Depositor comments: PDB: 2GUU http://www.thesgc.org/structures/2GUU/
How to cite: Pv-OMPDC (2GUU) was a gift from Cheryl Arrowsmith (Addgene plasmid # 25572 ; http://n2t.net/addgene:25572 ; RRID:Addgene_25572)
